Addgene plasmid #192933: pShuttle-PR.Cre
Purpose: pShuttle.Cre encoding sgRNAs targeting Trp53 and Rb1 genes
Depositing lab: Thorsten Stiewe. Depositing organization: Philipps-Universitaet Marburg. Publication: Monitoring autochthonous lung tumors induced by somatic CRISPR gene editing in mice using a secreted luciferase. Merle N, Elmshauser S, Strassheimer F, Wanzel M, Konig AM, Funk J, Neumann M, Kochhan K, Helmprobst F, Pagenstecher A, Nist A, Mernberger M, Schneider A, Braun T, Borggrefe T, Savai R, Timofeev O, Stiewe T. Mol Cancer. 2022 Oct 3;21(1):191. doi: 10.1186/s12943-022-01661-2. PubMed 36192757.
Backbone
  Vector backbone: pShuttle.Cre
  Backbone size w/o insert (bp): 4245
  Total vector size (bp): 4918
  Vector type: Gateway-compatible vector
Growth in bacteria
  Bacterial resistance: Kanamycin, 50 μg/mL
  Growth temperature: 37°C
  Growth strain: DH5alpha
  Copy number: Unknown
Gene/Insert
  Cloning method: Restriction Enzyme; 5′ cloning site BsaI (destroyed during cloning); 3′ cloning site BsaI (destroyed during cloning)
  Sequencing primers: 5′ GTAAAACGACGGCCAGT; 3′ CAGGAAACAGCTATGAC
Terms and licenses: Academic/Nonprofit Terms; Industry Terms: Not Available to Industry
How to cite: pShuttle-PR.Cre was a gift from Thorsten Stiewe (Addgene plasmid # 192933 ; http://n2t.net/addgene:192933 ; RRID:Addgene_192933)
