[The description below was written by a language model from this plasmid's Addgene catalogue record and pLannotate feature annotations shown in this document.]
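Description:
pShuttle-PR.Cre is a 4.9 kb Gateway-compatible entry (shuttle) plasmid built on the pShuttle.Cre backbone. It combines two CRISPR guide RNA expression units with a Cre recombinase cassette. It is propagated in E. coli from a high-copy ColE1/pUC-type origin and selected with kanamycin through an aminoglycoside phosphotransferase gene. Upstream rrnB T1 and T2 terminators insulate the cloning region from read-through transcription. The short lacI and lacZα fragments and the T7 promoter appear to be backbone remnants with no evident functional role.

The payload lies between attL1 and attL2 sites, so the whole block can be moved by an LR recombination reaction into an attR-containing destination vector. The record does not say which destination vector or delivery system is intended. Within this block, two tandem human U6 (RNA polymerase III) promoters each drive a guide RNA built on the Streptococcus pyogenes Cas9 scaffold. According to the catalogue entry, the guides target mouse Trp53 and Rb1, which the "PR" in the name presumably reflects. They were inserted through BsaI sites that were destroyed during cloning. Downstream, the CMV enhancer and immediate early promoter drive Cre, annotated as a near-full-length fragment. No polyadenylation signal is annotated within the att-flanked region, and no Cas9 gene is present, so the nuclease must be supplied separately. One plausible arrangement, not stated in the record, is a Cre-activatable Cas9 allele in the target cells.

The associated publication concerns autochthonous lung tumours induced in mice by somatic CRISPR editing and monitored with a secreted luciferase. This fits a design in which Cre delivery and knockout of the two tumour suppressors occur in the same cells.
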