Features (pLannotate 1.2.2; 16 found; start..end, strand, type, name):
    121..213     +  CDS            lacI (fragment): lac repressor; lacI; The lac repressor binds to the lac operator to inhibit transcription in E. coli. This inhibition can be relieved by adding lactose or isopropyl-β-D-thiogalactopyranoside (IPTG).
    268..295     -  terminator     rrnB T2 terminator: transcription terminator T2 from the E. coli rrnB gene
    427..470     +  terminator     rrnB T1 terminator: Escherichia coli rrnB; transcription terminator T1 from the E. coli rrnB gene
    517..553     -  CDS            lacZα (fragment): LacZα fragment of β-galactosidase; lacZ fragment
    569..667     +  protein_bind   attL1: mutant version of attL; recombination site for the Gateway® LR reaction LR Clonase™
    680..920     +  promoter       U6 promoter: RNA polymerase III promoter for human U6 snRNA
    950..1025    +  misc_RNA       gRNA scaffold: guide RNA scaffold for the Streptococcus pyogenes CRISPR/Cas9 system
   1032..1272    +  promoter       U6 promoter: RNA polymerase III promoter for human U6 snRNA
   1301..1376    +  misc_RNA       gRNA scaffold: guide RNA scaffold for the Streptococcus pyogenes CRISPR/Cas9 system
   1386..1689    +  enhancer       CMV enhancer: human cytomegalovirus immediate early enhancer
   1690..1893    +  promoter       CMV promoter: human cytomegalovirus (CMV) immediate early promoter
   2001..3031    +  CDS            Cre (fragment): site-specific recombinase Cre is a site-specific recombinase from bacteriophage P1. Recombination occurs at loxP sequences.
   3043..3142    -  protein_bind   attL2: mutant version of attL; recombination site for the Gateway® LR reaction LR Clonase™
   3160..3178    -  promoter       T7 promoter: promoter for bacteriophage T7 RNA polymerase
   3312..4121    +  CDS            KanR: aminoglycoside phosphotransferase; aph(3')-Ia; confers resistance to kanamycin in bacteria or G418 (Geneticin®) in eukaryotes
   4268..4856    +  rep_origin     ori: high-copy-number ColE1/pMB1/pBR322/pUC origin of replication
>Addgene plasmid #192933 | pShuttle-PR.Cre | addgene full sequence | sequence record 379405 | Addgene NGS Result
CTTTCCTGCGTTATCCCCTGATTCTGTGGATAACCGTATTACCGCCTTTGAGTGAGCTGATACCGCTCGC
CGCAGCCGAACGACCGAGCGCAGCGAGTCAGTGAGCGAGGAAGCGGAAGAGCGCCCAATACGCAAACCGC
CTCTCCCCGCGCGTTGGCCGATTCATTAATGCAGCTGGCACGACAGGTTTCCCGACTGGAAAGCGGGCAG
TGAGCGCAACGCAATTAATACGCGTACCGCTAGCCAGGAAGAGTTTGTAGAAACGCAAAAAGGCCATCCG
TCAGGATGGCCTTCTGCTTAGTTTGATGCCTGGCAGTTTATGGCGGGCGTCCTGCCCGCCACCCTCCGGG
CCGTTGCTTCACAACGTTCAAATCCGCTCCCGGCGGATTTGTCCTACTCAGGAGAGCGTTCACCGACAAA
CAACAGATAAAACGAAAGGCCCAGTCTTCCGACTGAGCCTTTCGTTTTATTTGATGCCTGGCAGTTCCCT
ACTCTCGCGTTAACGCTAGCATGGATGTTTTCCCAGTCACGACGTTGTAAAACGACGGCCAGTCTTAAGC
TCGGGCCCCAAATAATGATTTTATTTTGACTGATAGTGACCTGTTCGTTGCAACAAATTGATGAGCAATG
CTTTTTTATAATGCCAACTTTGTACAAAAAAGCAGGCACCATGGAGGCTGAGGGCCTATTTCCCATGATT
CCTTCATATTTGCATATACGATACAAGGCTGTTAGAGAGATAATTGGAATTAATTTGACTGTAAACACAA
AGATATTAGTACAAAATACGTGACGTAGAAAGTAATAATTTCTTGGGTAGTTTGCAGTTTTAAAATTATG
TTTTAAAATGGACTATCATATGCTTACCGTAACTTGAAAGTATTTCGATTTCTTGGCTTTATATATCTTG
TGGAAAGGACGAAACACCGCATAAGGTACCACCACGCTGGTTTTAGAGCTAGAAATAGCAAGTTAAAATA
AGGCTAGTCCGTTATCAACTTGAAAAAGTGGCACCGAGTCGGTGCTTTTTTGAGGGCCTATTTCCCATGA
TTCCTTCATATTTGCATATACGATACAAGGCTGTTAGAGAGATAATTGGAATTAATTTGACTGTAAACAC
AAAGATATTAGTACAAAATACGTGACGTAGAAAGTAATAATTTCTTGGGTAGTTTGCAGTTTTAAAATTA
TGTTTTAAAATGGACTATCATATGCTTACCGTAACTTGAAAGTATTTCGATTTCTTGGCTTTATATATCT
TGTGGAAAGGACGAAACACCGAACAGATTTGTCCTTCCCGGTTTTAGAGCTAGAAATAGCAAGTTAAAAT
AAGGCTAGTCCGTTATCAACTTGAAAAAGTGGCACCGAGTCGGTGCTTTTTTCCGCGTTACATAACTTAC
GGTAAATGGCCCGCCTGGCTGACCGCCCAACGACCCCCGCCCATTGACGTCAATAATGACGTATGTTCCC
ATAGTAACGCCAATAGGGACTTTCCATTGACGTCAATGGGTGGAGTATTTACGGTAAACTGCCCACTTGG
CAGTACATCAAGTGTATCATATGCCAAGTACGCCCCCTATTGACGTCAATGACGGTAAATGGCCCGCCTG
GCATTATGCCCAGTACATGACCTTATGGGACTTTCCTACTTGGCAGTACATCTACGTATTAGTCATCGCT
ATTACCATGGTGATGCGGTTTTGGCAGTACATCAATGGGCGTGGATAGCGGTTTGACTCACGGGGATTTC
CAAGTCTCCACCCCATTGACGTCAATGGGAGTTTGTTTTGGCACCAAAATCAACGGGACTTTCCAAAATG
TCGTAACAACTCCGCCCCATTGACGCAAATGGGCGGTAGGCGTGTACGGTGGGAGGTCTATATAAGCAGA
GCTCGTTTAGTGAACCGTCAGATCGCCTGGAGACGCCATCCACGCTGTTTTGACCTCCATAGAAGACACC
GACTCTAGAGGATCTACCATGCCCAAGAAGAAGAGGAAGGTGTCCAATTTACTGACCGTACACCAAAATT
TGCCTGCATTACCGGTCGATGCAACGAGTGATGAGGTTCGCAAGAACCTGATGGACATGTTCAGGGATCG
CCAGGCGTTTTCTGAGCATACCTGGAAAATGCTTCAGTCCGTTTGCCGGTCGTGGGCGGCATGGTGCAAG
TTGAATAACCGGAAATGGTTTCCCGCAGAACCTGAAGATGTTCGCGATTATCTTCTATATCTTCAGGCGC
GCGGTCTGGCAGTAAAAACTATCCAGCAACATTTGGGCCAGCTAAACATGCTTCATCGTCGGTCCGGGCT
GCCACGACCAAGTGACAGCAATGCTGTTTCACTGGTTATGCGGCGGATCCGAAAAGAAAACGTTGATGCC
GGTGAACGTGCAAAACAGGCTCTAGCGTTCGAACGCACTGATTTCGACCAGGTTCGTTCACTCATGGAAA
ATAGCGATCGCTGCCAGGATATACGTAATCTGGCATTTCTGGGGATTGCTTATAACACCCTGTTACGTAT
AGCCGAAATTGCCAGGATCAGGGTTAAAGATATCTCACGTACTGACGGTGGGAGAATGTTAATCCATATT
GGCAGAACGAAAACGCTGGTTAGCACCGCAGGTGTAGAGAAGGCACTTAGCCTGGGGGTAACTAAACTGG
TCGAGCGATGGATTTCCGTCTCTGGTGTAGCTGATGATCCGAATAACTACCTGTTTTGCCGGGTCAGAAA
AAATGGTGTTGCCGCGCCATCTGCCACCAGCCAGCTATCAACTCGCGCCCTGGAAGGGATTTTTGAAGCA
ACTCATCGATTGATTTACGGCGCTAAGGATGACTCTGGTCAGAGATACCTGGCCTGGTCTGGACACAGTG
CCCGTGTCGGAGCCGCGCGAGATATGGCCCGCGCTGGAGTTTCAATACCGGAGATCATGCAAGCTGGTGG
CTGGACCAATGTAAATATTGTCATGAACTATATCCGTAACCTGGATAGTGAAACAGGGGCAATGGTGCGC
CTGCTGGAAGATGGCGATTAGGGAATTCTAGAACCCAGCTTTCTTGTACAAAGTTGGCATTATAAGAAAG
CATTGCTTATCAATTTGTTGCAACGAACAGGTCACTATCAGTCAAAATAAAATCATTATTTGCCATCCAG
CTGATATCCCCTATAGTGAGTCGTATTACATGGTCATAGCTGTTTCCTGGCAGCTCTGGCCCGTGTCTCA
AAATCTCTGATGTTACATTGCACAAGATAAAAATATATCATCATGAACAATAAAACTGTCTGCTTACATA
AACAGTAATACAAGGGGTGTTATGAGCCATATTCAACGGGAAACGTCGAGGCCGCGATTAAATTCCAACA
TGGATGCTGATTTATATGGGTATAAATGGGCTCGCGATAATGTCGGGCAATCAGGTGCGACAATCTATCG
CTTGTATGGGAAGCCCGATGCGCCAGAGTTGTTTCTGAAACATGGCAAAGGTAGCGTTGCCAATGATGTT
ACAGATGAGATGGTCAGACTAAACTGGCTGACGGAATTTATGCCTCTTCCGACCATCAAGCATTTTATCC
GTACTCCTGATGATGCATGGTTACTCACCACTGCGATCCCCGGAAAAACAGCATTCCAGGTATTAGAAGA
ATATCCTGATTCAGGTGAAAATATTGTTGATGCGCTGGCAGTGTTCCTGCGCCGGTTGCATTCGATTCCT
GTTTGTAATTGTCCTTTTAACAGCGATCGCGTATTTCGTCTCGCTCAGGCGCAATCACGAATGAATAACG
GTTTGGTTGATGCGAGTGATTTTGATGACGAGCGTAATGGCTGGCCTGTTGAACAAGTCTGGAAAGAAAT
GCATAAACTTTTGCCATTCTCACCGGATTCAGTCGTCACTCATGGTGATTTCTCACTTGATAACCTTATT
TTTGACGAGGGGAAATTAATAGGTTGTATTGATGTTGGACGAGTCGGAATCGCAGACCGATACCAGGATC
TTGCCATCCTATGGAACTGCCTCGGTGAGTTTTCTCCTTCATTACAGAAACGGCTTTTTCAAAAATATGG
TATTGATAATCCTGATATGAATAAATTGCAGTTTCATTTGATGCTCGATGAGTTTTTCTAATCAGAATTG
GTTAATTGGTTGTAACACTGGCAGAGCATTACGCTGACTTGACGGGACGGCGCAAGCTCATGACCAAAAT
CCCTTAACGTGAGTTACGCGTCGTTCCACTGAGCGTCAGACCCCGTAGAAAAGATCAAAGGATCTTCTTG
AGATCCTTTTTTTCTGCGCGTAATCTGCTGCTTGCAAACAAAAAAACCACCGCTACCAGCGGTGGTTTGT
TTGCCGGATCAAGAGCTACCAACTCTTTTTCCGAAGGTAACTGGCTTCAGCAGAGCGCAGATACCAAATA
CTGTTCTTCTAGTGTAGCCGTAGTTAGGCCACCACTTCAAGAACTCTGTAGCACCGCCTACATACCTCGC
TCTGCTAATCCTGTTACCAGTGGCTGCTGCCAGTGGCGATAAGTCGTGTCTTACCGGGTTGGACTCAAGA
CGATAGTTACCGGATAAGGCGCAGCGGTCGGGCTGAACGGGGGGTTCGTGCACACAGCCCAGCTTGGAGC
GAACGACCTACACCGAACTGAGATACCTACAGCGTGAGCTATGAGAAAGCGCCACGCTTCCCGAAGGGAG
AAAGGCGGACAGGTATCCGGTAAGCGGCAGGGTCGGAACAGGAGAGCGCACGAGGGAGCTTCCAGGGGGA
AACGCCTGGTATCTTTATAGTCCTGTCGGGTTTCGCCACCTCTGACTTGAGCGTCGATTTTTGTGATGCT
CGTCAGGGGGGCGGAGCCTATGGAAAAACGCCAGCAACGCGGCCTTTTTACGGTTCCTGGCCTTTTGCTG
GCCTTTTGCTCACATGTT
